Addgene plasmid #229034: pTE5427
Purpose: tetO-phi29 DNA polymerase ‘dead’ reporter: PT7-tetO-B0035-p2 D249E-T7 terminator, AmpR
Depositing lab: Tobias Erb. Depositing organization: Max Planck Institute for Terrestrial Microbiology. Publication: Genetically encoded control of in vitro transcription-translation coupled DNA replication. Barthel S, Hoffmann-Becking M, Karimov IG, Erb TJ. bioRxiv 2025.07.08.663768; doi: 10.1101/2025.07.08.663768.
Backbone
  Vector backbone: pME_Cp_0_7-8_001
  Vector type: Bacterial Expression
Growth in bacteria
  Bacterial resistance: Ampicillin, 100 μg/mL
  Growth temperature: 37°C
  Growth strain: DH5alpha
  Copy number: Unknown
Gene/Insert
  Gene/Insert name: PT7-tetO-RBS35-phi29 DNAP (D249E, dead)-T7term
  Promoter: PT7-tetO
  Cloning method: Golden Gate
  Sequencing primers: 5′ CGGTTCCTGGCCTTTTGC; 3′ GATAGGTGCCTCACTGATTAAGC
Terms and licenses: Academic/Nonprofit Terms; Industry Terms: Not Available to Industry
Depositor comments: Please visit https://doi.org/10.1101/2025.07.08.663768 bioRxiv preprint.
How to cite: pTE5427 was a gift from Tobias Erb (Addgene plasmid # 229034 ; http://n2t.net/addgene:229034 ; RRID:Addgene_229034)
