[The description below was written by a language model from this plasmid's Addgene catalogue record and pLannotate feature annotations shown in this document.]
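Description:
pTE5427 is a small (about 3.7 kb) bacterial expression plasmid built by Golden Gate assembly in the pME_Cp_0_7-8_001 backbone. It is propagated in E. coli through a ColE1/pUC-type origin of replication and selected with ampicillin via a β-lactamase gene driven by its own bla promoter. The catalogue lists copy number as unknown, although the annotated origin belongs to the high-copy ColE1/pMB1 family.

The payload is a single transcription unit in which a T7 promoter is followed directly by a tet operator. The annotation software flags this short stretch as a fragment of PLtetO-1, but it corresponds to the tetO element of the hybrid PT7-tetO promoter rather than to a second functional promoter. This arrangement makes T7 RNA polymerase-driven transcription repressible by TetR binding to the operator, and so relievable by tetracycline-class inducers. Downstream sit the B0035 ribosome binding site, the phi29 gene 2 (p2) coding sequence for the phage DNA polymerase, and a T7 terminator. The wild-type enzyme carries out protein-primed, strand-displacing, highly processive replication, but this version carries the D249E substitution, which the depositor describes as a "dead" polymerase.

The record labels the plasmid a tetO-phi29 DNA polymerase "dead" reporter, and the associated work concerns genetically encoded control of DNA replication coupled to in vitro transcription-translation. The construct therefore most plausibly serves as a negative control for tetO-regulated polymerase expression in cell-free systems, distinguishing signal that depends on active phi29 polymerase from background. The record does not spell out the exact experimental setup.
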