Features (pLannotate 1.2.2; 7 found; start..end, strand, type, name):
    108..968     -  CDS            AmpR: β-lactamase; bla; confers resistance to ampicillin, carbenicillin, and related antibiotics
    969..1073    -  promoter       AmpR promoter: bla
   1176..1764    +  rep_origin     ori: high-copy-number ColE1/pMB1/pBR322/pUC origin of replication
   1891..1909    +  promoter       T7 promoter: promoter for bacteriophage T7 RNA polymerase
   1911..1934    +  promoter       PLtetO-1 promoter (fragment): modified phage lambda PL promoter with tet operator sites (Lutz and Bujard, 1997)
   1959..3674    +  CDS            2: DPOL_BPPH2 - Experimental evidence at protein level: Swiss-Prot protein existence level 1. Polymerase responsible for protein-primed viral DNA replication by strand displacement with high processivity and fidelity (PubMed:3863101) (PubMed:2498321). To start replication, the DNA polymerase forms a heterodimer with a free primer terminal protein (TP), recognizes the replication origins at both 5' ends of the linear chromosome, and initiates replication using as primer the OH-group of Ser-232 of the TP (PubMed:22210885). This polymerase possesses three enzymatic activities: DNA synthesis (polymer
   3684..3730    +  terminator     T7 terminator: transcription terminator for bacteriophage T7 RNA polymerase
>Addgene plasmid #229034 | pTE5427 | addgene full sequence | sequence record 462984 | Addgene NGS Result
AGACTGCGGCCGCGATTATCAAAAAGGATCTTCACCTAGATCCTTTTAAATTAAAAATGAAGTTTTAAAT
CAATCTAAAGTATATATGAGTAAACTTGGTCTGACAGTTACCAATGCTTAATCAGTGAGGCACCTATCTC
AGCGATCTGTCTATTTCGTTCATCCATAGTTGCCTGACTCCCCGTCGTGTAGATAACTACGATACGGGAG
GGCTTACCATCTGGCCCCAGTGCTGCAATGATACCGCGGGACCCACGCTCACCGGCTCCAGATTTATCAG
CAATAAACCAGCCAGCCGGAAGGGCCGAGCGCAGAAGTGGTCCTGCAACTTTATCCGCCTCCATCCAGTC
TATTAATTGTTGCCGGGAAGCTAGAGTAAGTAGTTCGCCAGTTAATAGTTTGCGCAACGTTGTTGCCATT
GCTACAGGCATCGTGGTGTCACGCTCGTCGTTTGGTATGGCTTCATTCAGCTCCGGTTCCCAACGATCAA
GGCGAGTTACATGATCCCCCATGTTGTGCAAAAAAGCGGTTAGCTCCTTCGGTCCTCCGATCGTTGTCAG
AAGTAAGTTGGCCGCAGTGTTATCACTCATGGTTATGGCAGCACTGCATAATTCTCTTACTGTCATGCCA
TCCGTAAGATGCTTTTCTGTGACTGGTGAGTACTCAACCAAGTCATTCTGAGAATAGTGTATGCGGCGAC
CGAGTTGCTCTTGCCCGGCGTCAATACGGGATAATACCGCGCCACATAGCAGAACTTTAAAAGTGCTCAT
CATTGGAAAACGTTCTTCGGGGCGAAAACTCTCAAGGATCTTACCGCTGTTGAGATCCAGTTCGATGTAA
CCCACTCGTGCACCCAACTGATCTTCAGCATCTTTTACTTTCACCAGCGTTTCTGGGTGAGCAAAAACAG
GAAGGCAAAATGCCGCAAAAAAGGGAATAAGGGCGACACGGAAATGTTGAATACTCATACTCTTCCTTTT
TCAATATTATTGAAGCATTTATCAGGGTTATTGTCTCATGAGCGGATACATATTTGAATGTATTTAGAAA
AATAAACAAATAGGGGTTCCGCGCACATTTCCCCGAAAAGTGCCACCTGTCATGACCAAAATCCCTTAAC
GTGAGTTTTCGTTCCACTGAGCGTCAGACCCCGTAGAAAAGATCAAAGGATCTTCTTGAGATCCTTTTTT
TCTGCGCGTAATCTGCTGCTTGCAAACAAAAAAACCACCGCTACCAGCGGTGGTTTGTTTGCCGGATCAA
GAGCTACCAACTCTTTTTCCGAAGGTAACTGGCTTCAGCAGAGCGCAGATACCAAATACTGTTCTTCTAG
TGTAGCCGTAGTTAGGCCACCACTTCAAGAACTCTGTAGCACCGCCTACATACCTCGCTCTGCTAATCCT
GTTACCAGTGGCTGCTGCCAGTGGCGATAAGTCGTGTCTTACCGGGTTGGACTCAAGACGATAGTTACCG
GATAAGGCGCAGCGGTCGGGCTGAACGGGGGGTTCGTGCACACAGCCCAGCTTGGAGCGAACGACCTACA
CCGAACTGAGATACCTACAGCGTGAGCTATGAGAAAGCGCCACGCTTCCCGAAGGGAGAAAGGCGGACAG
GTATCCGGTAAGCGGCAGGGTCGGAACAGGAGAGCGCACGAGGGAGCTTCCAGGGGGAAACGCCTGGTAT
CTTTATAGTCCTGTCGGGTTTCGCCACCTCTGACTTGAGCGTCGATTTTTGTGATGCTCGTCAGGGGGGC
GGAGCCTATGGAAAAACGCCAGCAACGCGGCCTTTTTACGGTTCCTGGCCTTTTGCTGGCCTTTTGCTCA
CATGTTCTTTCCTGCGTTATCCCCTGATTCTGTGGATAACCGTGCGGCCGCAACACGTCTCGTACTGGAG
TAATACGACTCACTATAGGGATCCCTATCAGTGATAGAGATACTAGAGATTAAAGAGGAGAATAATCAAT
GCCGCGTAAAATGTACAGCTGCGATTTTGAAACGACGACGAAAGTTGAAGATTGCCGTGTCTGGGCCTAT
GGTTATATGAACATCGAAGACCATTCAGAATATAAAATTGGCAACTCGCTGGATGAATTTATGGCGTGGG
TGCTGAAAGTTCAGGCCGACCTGTACTTCCACAATCTGAAATTTGATGGTGCGTTCATTATCAACTGGCT
GGAACGTAATGGCTTTAAATGGAGCGCCGATGGTCTGCCGAACACCTATAATACGATTATCTCTCGTATG
GGCCAATGGTATATGATTGATATCTGCCTGGGCTACAAAGGTAAACGCAAAATTCATACCGTGATCTATG
ACAGCCTGAAAAAACTGCCGTTTCCGGTGAAGAAAATTGCGAAAGATTTCAAACTGACCGTCCTGAAAGG
CGATATTGACTATCACAAAGAACGTCCGGTTGGTTACAAAATCACGCCGGAAGAATATGCGTACATTAAA
AACGATATCCAGATTATCGCAGAAGCTCTGCTGATTCAGTTTAAACAAGGCCTGGATCGCATGACCGCCG
GCAGTGACTCCCTGAAAGGTTTCAAAGATATCATCACCACGAAAAAATTTAAGAAAGTGTTCCCGACCCT
GAGCCTGGGTCTGGATAAAGAAGTTCGTTATGCATACCGCGGCGGTTTTACGTGGCTGAACGACCGTTTC
AAAGAAAAAGAAATTGGCGAGGGTATGGTCTTTGAAGTGAATAGTCTGTATCCGGCTCAGATGTACTCCC
GCCTGCTGCCGTATGGCGAACCGATCGTTTTCGAGGGTAAATATGTCTGGGATGAAGACTACCCGCTGCA
TATTCAGCACATCCGTTGTGAATTTGAACTGAAAGAAGGCTATATTCCGACCATTCAAATCAAACGTAGC
CGCTTCTATAAGGGTAACGAATACCTGAAAAGCTCTGGCGGTGAAATCGCAGACCTGTGGCTGAGTAACG
TCGATCTGGAACTGATGAAAGAACATTACGATCTGTACAACGTTGAATACATCTCCGGCCTGAAATTTAA
AGCCACCACGGGTCTGTTTAAAGATTTCATTGACAAATGGACCTACATCAAAACCACGTCTGAAGGTGCA
ATCAAACAGCTGGCTAAACTGATGCTGAACAGCCTGTATGGCAAATTTGCATCTAATCCGGATGTTACCG
GTAAAGTCCCGTACCTGAAAGAAAATGGCGCTCTGGGTTTTCGCCTGGGCGAAGAAGAAACCAAAGATCC
GGTGTATACGCCGATGGGTGTTTTCATTACCGCGTGGGCACGTTACACCACCATCACCGCCGCACAAGCG
TGCTATGACCGCATTATCTACTGTGATACCGACTCAATTCATCTGACCGGCACGGAAATCCCGGATGTGA
TTAAAGATATCGTTGACCCGAAAAAACTGGGTTATTGGGCACACGAATCGACCTTTAAACGTGCTAAATA
CCTGCGCCAGAAAACGTACATCCAAGACATCTACATGAAAGAAGTCGATGGCAAACTGGTGGAAGGTTCA
CCGGATGACTATACCGACATTAAATTTTCGGTGAAATGCGCCGGCATGACCGATAAAATTAAGAAAGAAG
TGACGTTCGAAAATTTCAAAGTGGGTTTCAGTCGCAAAATGAAACCGAAACCGGTCCAAGTTCCGGGCGG
CGTTGTGCTGGTCGATGACACCTTCACGATCAAATAAGCTTAATAGCATAACCCCTTGGGGCCTCTAAAC
GGGTCTTGAGGGGTTTTTTGCGCTAGACGGAGACG
